>Addgene plasmid #79411 | pcDNA3/mArf1(T31N)-HA | addgene full sequence | sequence record 176217 | Addgene NGS Result
AAGTAGTGAGGAGGCTTTTTTGGAGGCCTAGGCTTTTGCAAAAAGCTCCCGGGAGCTTGTATATCCATTT
TCGGATCTGATCAAGAGACAGGATGAGGATCGTTTCGCATGATTGAACAAGATGGATTGCACGCAGGTTC
TCCGGCCGCTTGGGTGGAGAGGCTATTCGGCTATGACTGGGCACAACAGACAATCGGCTGCTCTGATGCC
GCCGTGTTCCGGCTGTCAGCGCAGGGGCGCCCGGTTCTTTTTGTCAAGACCGACCTGTCCGGTGCCCTGA
ATGAACTGCAGGACGAGGCAGCGCGGCTATCGTGGCTGGCCACGACGGGCGTTCCTTGCGCAGCTGTGCT
CGACGTTGTCACTGAAGCGGGAAGGGACTGGCTGCTATTGGGCGAAGTGCCGGGGCAGGATCTCCTGTCA
TCTCACCTTGCTCCTGCCGAGAAAGTATCCATCATGGCTGATGCAATGCGGCGGCTGCATACGCTTGATC
CGGCTACCTGCCCATTCGACCACCAAGCGAAACATCGCATCGAGCGAGCACGTACTCGGATGGAAGCCGG
TCTTGTCGATCAGGATGATCTGGACGAAGAGCATCAGGGGCTCGCGCCAGCCGAACTGTTCGCCAGGCTC
AAGGCGCGCATGCCCGACGGCGAGGATCTCGTCGTGACCCATGGCGATGCCTGCTTGCCGAATATCATGG
TGGAAAATGGCCGCTTTTCTGGATTCATCGACTGTGGCCGGCTGGGTGTGGCGGACCGCTATCAGGACAT
AGCGTTGGCTACCCGTGATATTGCTGAAGAGCTTGGCGGCGAATGGGCTGACCGCTTCCTCGTGCTTTAC
GGTATCGCCGCTCCCGATTCGCAGCGCATCGCCTTCTATCGCCTTCTTGACGAGTTCTTCTGAGCGGGAC
TCTGGGGTTCGAAATGACCGACCAAGCGACGCCCAACCTGCCATCACGAGATTTCGATTCCACCGCCGCC
TTCTATGAAAGGTTGGGCTTCGGAATCGTTTTCCGGGACGCCGGCTGGATGATCCTCCAGCGCGGGGATC
TCATGCTGGAGTTCTTCGCCCACCCCAACTTGTTTATTGCAGCTTATAATGGTTACAAATAAAGCAATAG
CATCACAAATTTCACAAATAAAGCATTTTTTTCACTGCATTCTAGTTGTGGTTTGTCCAAACTCATCAAT
GTATCTTATCATGTCTGTATACCGTCGACCTCTAGCTAGAGCTTGGCGTAATCATGGTCATAGCTGTTTC
CTGTGTGAAATTGTTATCCGCTCACAATTCCACACAACATACGAGCCGGAAGCATAAAGTGTAAAGCCTG
GGGTGCCTAATGAGTGAGCTAACTCACATTAATTGCGTTGCGCTCACTGCCCGCTTTCCAGTCGGGAAAC
CTGTCGTGCCAGCTGCATTAATGAATCGGCCAACGCGCGGGGAGAGGCGGTTTGCGTATTGGGCGCTCTT
CCGCTTCCTCGCTCACTGACTCGCTGCGCTCGGTCGTTCGGCTGCGGCGAGCGGTATCAGCTCACTCAAA
GGCGGTAATACGGTTATCCACAGAATCAGGGGATAACGCAGGAAAGAACATGTGAGCAAAAGGCCAGCAA
AAGGCCAGGAACCGTAAAAAGGCCGCGTTGCTGGCGTTTTTCCATAGGCTCCGCCCCCCTGACGAGCATC
ACAAAAATCGACGCTCAAGTCAGAGGTGGCGAAACCCGACAGGACTATAAAGATACCAGGCGTTTCCCCC
TGGAAGCTCCCTCGTGCGCTCTCCTGTTCCGACCCTGCCGCTTACCGGATACCTGTCCGCCTTTCTCCCT
TCGGGAAGCGTGGCGCTTTCTCATAGCTCACGCTGTAGGTATCTCAGTTCGGTGTAGGTCGTTCGCTCCA
AGCTGGGCTGTGTGCACGAACCCCCCGTTCAGCCCGACCGCTGCGCCTTATCCGGTAACTATCGTCTTGA
GTCCAACCCGGTAAGACACGACTTATCGCCACTGGCAGCAGCCACTGGTAACAGGATTAGCAGAGCGAGG
TATGTAGGCGGTGCTACAGAGTTCTTGAAGTGGTGGCCTAACTACGGCTACACTAGAAGAACAGTATTTG
GTATCTGCGCTCTGCTGAAGCCAGTTACCTTCGGAAAAAGAGTTGGTAGCTCTTGATCCGGCAAACAAAC
CACCGCTGGTAGCGGTGGTTTTTTTGTTTGCAAGCAGCAGATTACGCGCAGAAAAAAAGGATCTCAAGAA
GATCCTTTGATCTTTTCTACGGGGTCTGACGCTCAGTGGAACGAAAACTCACGTTAAGGGATTTTGGTCA
TGAGATTATCAAAAAGGATCTTCACCTAGATCCTTTTAAATTAAAAATGAAGTTTTAAATCAATCTAAAG
TATATATGAGTAAACTTGGTCTGACAGTTACCAATGCTTAATCAGTGAGGCACCTATCTCAGCGATCTGT
CTATTTCGTTCATCCATAGTTGCCTGACTCCCCGTCGTGTAGATAACTACGATACGGGAGGGCTTACCAT
CTGGCCCCAGTGCTGCAATGATACCGCGAGACCCACGCTCACCGGCTCCAGATTTATCAGCAATAAACCA
GCCAGCCGGAAGGGCCGAGCGCAGAAGTGGTCCTGCAACTTTATCCGCCTCCATCCAGTCTATTAATTGT
TGCCGGGAAGCTAGAGTAAGTAGTTCGCCAGTTAATAGTTTGCGCAACGTTGTTGCCATTGCTACAGGCA
TCGTGGTGTCACGCTCGTCGTTTGGTATGGCTTCATTCAGCTCCGGTTCCCAACGATCAAGGCGAGTTAC
ATGATCCCCCATGTTGTGCAAAAAAGCGGTTAGCTCCTTCGGTCCTCCGATCGTTGTCAGAAGTAAGTTG
GCCGCAGTGTTATCACTCATGGTTATGGCAGCACTGCATAATTCTCTTACTGTCATGCCATCCGTAAGAT
GCTTTTCTGTGACTGGTGAGTACTCAACCAAGTCATTCTGAGAATAGTGTATGCGGCGACCGAGTTGCTC
TTGCCCGGCGTCAATACGGGATAATACCGCGCCACATAGCAGAACTTTAAAAGTGCTCATCATTGGAAAA
CGTTCTTCGGGGCGAAAACTCTCAAGGATCTTACCGCTGTTGAGATCCAGTTCGATGTAACCCACTCGTG
CACCCAACTGATCTTCAGCATCTTTTACTTTCACCAGCGTTTCTGGGTGAGCAAAAACAGGAAGGCAAAA
TGCCGCAAAAAAGGGAATAAGGGCGACACGGAAATGTTGAATACTCATACTCTTCCTTTTTCAATATTAT
TGAAGCATTTATCAGGGTTATTGTCTCATGAGCGGATACATATTTGAATGTATTTAGAAAAATAAACAAA
TAGGGGTTCCGCGCACATTTCCCCGAAAAGTGCCACCTGACGTCGACGGATCGGGAGATCTCCCGATCCC
CTATGGTGCACTCTCAGTACAATCTGCTCTGATGCCGCATAGTTAAGCCAGTATCTGCTCCCTGCTTGTG
TGTTGGAGGTCGCTGAGTAGTGCGCGAGCAAAATTTAAGCTACAACAAGGCAAGGCTTGACCGACAATTG
CATGAAGAATCTGCTTAGGGTTAGGCGTTTTGCGCTGCTTCGCGATGTACGGGCCAGATATACGCGTTGA
CATTGATTATTGACTAGTTATTAATAGTAATCAATTACGGGGTCATTAGTTCATAGCCCATATATGGAGT
TCCGCGTTACATAACTTACGGTAAATGGCCCGCCTGGCTGACCGCCCAACGACCCCCGCCCATTGACGTC
AATAATGACGTATGTTCCCATAGTAACGCCAATAGGGACTTTCCATTGACGTCAATGGGTGGAGTATTTA
CGGTAAACTGCCCACTTGGCAGTACATCAAGTGTATCATATGCCAAGTACGCCCCCTATTGACGTCAATG
ACGGTAAATGGCCCGCCTGGCATTATGCCCAGTACATGACCTTATGGGACTTTCCTACTTGGCAGTACAT
CTACGTATTAGTCATCGCTATTACCATGGTGATGCGGTTTTGGCAGTACATCAATGGGCGTGGATAGCGG
TTTGACTCACGGGGATTTCCAAGTCTCCACCCCATTGACGTCAATGGGAGTTTGTTTTGGCACCAAAATC
AACGGGACTTTCCAAAATGTCGTAACAACTCCGCCCCATTGACGCAAATGGGCGGTAGGCGTGTACGGTG
GGAGGTCTATATAAGCAGAGCTCTCTGGCTAACTAGAGAACCCACTGCTTACTGGCTTATCGAAATTAAT
ACGACTCACTATAGGGAGACCCAAGCTTGGTACCGAGCTCGGATCCGCCACCATGGGGAACATCTTCGCC
AACCTCTTCAAGGGCCTTTTTGGCAAAAAAGAAATGCGCATTCTCATGGTGGGCCTGGATGCTGCAGGGA
AGAACACAATTCTATACAAACTGAAGCTGGGCGAAATTGTGACCACCATTCCCACCATTGGTTTCAATGT
GGAGACTGTTGAATACAAGAATATCAGCTTCACCGTGTGGGATGTGGGCGGCCAGGACAAGATCCGGCCG
CTGTGGCGCCACTACTTCCAGAACACCCAAGGCTTGATCTTCGTAGTGGACAGCAATGACAGAGAGCGTG
TGAACGAGGCCCGTGAAGAGCTCATGAGGATGCTAGCTGAAGATGAGCTCCGAGATGCTGTTCTCTTGGT
GTTTGCCAACAAGCAGGACCTCCCCAATGCCATGAATGCGGCCGAAATCACAGACAAGCTGGGGCTGCAC
TCTCTACGCCACAGGAACTGGTACATTCAGGCCACCTGTGCCACCAGCGGGGACGGGCTCTATGAAGGAC
TAGATTGGCTGTCTAATCAGCTCCGGAACCAGAAGCTCGAGTATCCATACGATGTACCAGACTACGCAGA
GATCCACTAGTTCTAGAGGGCCCTATTCTATAGTGTCACCTAAATGCTAGAGCTCGCTGATCAGCCTCGA
CTGTGCCTTCTAGTTGCCAGCCATCTGTTGTTTGCCCCTCCCCCGTGCCTTCCTTGACCCTGGAAGGTGC
CACTCCCACTGTCCTTTCCTAATAAAATGAGGAAATTGCATCGCATTGTCTGAGTAGGTGTCATTCTATT
CTGGGGGGTGGGGTGGGGCAGGACAGCAAGGGGGAGGATTGGGAAGACAATAGCAGGCATGCTGGGGATG
CGGTGGGCTCTATGGCTTCTGAGGCGGAAAGAACCAGCTGGGGCTCTAGGGGGTATCCCC
[124 nt withheld, positions 5241-5364]
C
[91 nt withheld, positions 5366-5456]
A
[49 nt withheld, positions 5458-5506]
CCTTTGACGTTGGAGTCCACGTTCTTT
[37 nt withheld, positions 5534-5570]
ACCCTATCTCGGTCTATTCTTTTGATTTATAAGGGATTTTGCCGATTTCGGCCTATTGGTTAAAAAATGA
GCTGATTTAACAAAAATTTAACGCGAATTAATTCTGTGGAATGTGTGTCAGTTAGGGTGTGGAAAGTCCC
CAGGCTCCCCAGCAGGCAGAAGTATGCAAAGCATGCATCTCAATTAGTCAGCAACCAGGTGTGGAAAGTC
CCCAGGCTCCCCAGCAGGCAGAAGTATGCAAAGCATGCATCTCAATTAGTCAGCAACCATAGTCCCGCCC
CTAACTCCGCCCATCCCGCCCCTAACTCCGCCCAGTTCCGCCCATTCTCCGCCCCATGGCTGACTAATTT
TTTTTATTTATGCAGAGGCCGAGGCCGCCTCTGCCTCTGAGCTATTCCAG
Features (pLannotate 1.2.2; 22 found; start..end, strand, type, name):
    109..900     +  CDS            neo: KKA2_KLEPN - Also known as kan, nptII. Experimental evidence at protein level: Swiss-Prot protein existence level 1. Resistance to kanamycin, neomycin, paromomycin, ribostamycin, butirosin and gentamicin B. From Klebsiella pneumoniae.
    924..1082    +  CDS            ble (fragment): BLE_KLEPN - Experimental evidence at protein level: Swiss-Prot protein existence level 1. Binding protein with a strong affinity to the bleomycin family of antibiotics. Binds to CL990; an antimitotic-antibiotic compound. From Klebsiella pneumoniae.
   1077..1198    +  polyA_signal   SV40 poly(A) signal: SV40 polyadenylation signal
   1271..1287    -  protein_bind   lac operator: The lac repressor binds to the lac operator to inhibit transcription in E. coli. This inhibition can be relieved by adding lactose or isopropyl-β-D-thiogalactopyranoside (IPTG). lac repressor encoded by lacI
   1295..1325    -  promoter       lac promoter: promoter for the E. coli lac operon
   1340..1361    -  protein_bind   CAP binding site: CAP binding activates transcription in the presence of cAMP. E. coli catabolite activator protein
   1374..1466    -  CDS            lacI (fragment): lac repressor; lacI; The lac repressor binds to the lac operator to inhibit transcription in E. coli. This inhibition can be relieved by adding lactose or isopropyl-β-D-thiogalactopyranoside (IPTG).
   1649..2237    -  rep_origin     ori: high-copy-number ColE1/pMB1/pBR322/pUC origin of replication
   2408..3268    -  CDS            AmpR: β-lactamase; bla; confers resistance to ampicillin, carbenicillin, and related antibiotics
   3269..3373    -  promoter       AmpR promoter: bla
   3432..3484    -  misc_feature   bom (fragment): basis of mobility region from pBR322
   3639..4018    +  enhancer       CMV enhancer: human cytomegalovirus immediate early enhancer
   4019..4222    +  promoter       CMV promoter: human cytomegalovirus (CMV) immediate early promoter
   4218..4251    +  LTR            5' LTR (truncated) (fragment): truncated 5' long terminal repeat (LTR) from HIV-1
   4267..4285    +  promoter       T7 promoter: promoter for bacteriophage T7 RNA polymerase
   4323..4865    +  CDS            ARF1: ARF1_BOVIN - Experimental evidence at protein level: Swiss-Prot protein existence level 1. GTP-binding protein involved in protein trafficking among different compartments. Modulates vesicle budding and uncoating within the Golgi complex. Deactivation induces the redistribution of the entire Golgi complex to the endoplasmic reticulum, suggesting a crucial role in protein trafficking. In its GTP-bound form, its triggers the association with coat proteins with the Golgi membrane. The hydrolysis of ARF1-bound GTP, which is mediated by ARFGAPs proteins, is required for dissociation of coat protein
   4901..4918    -  misc_feature   MCS (fragment): pBluescript multiple cloning site
   4927..4945    -  promoter       SP6 promoter: promoter for bacteriophage SP6 RNA polymerase
   4971..5195    +  polyA_signal   bGH poly(A) signal: bovine growth hormone polyadenylation signal
   5199..5220    +  promoter       SV40 promoter (fragment): SV40 enhancer and early promoter
   5241..5669    +  rep_origin     f1 ori (sequence partly withheld): f1 bacteriophage origin of replication; arrow indicates direction of (+) strand synthesis
   5683..42      +  promoter       SV40 promoter (across the origin): SV40 enhancer and early promoter
