[The description below was written by a language model from this plasmid's Addgene catalogue record and pLannotate feature annotations shown in this document.]
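Description:
pcDNA3/mArf1(T31N)-HA is a mammalian expression plasmid built on the Invitrogen pcDNA3 backbone that produces mouse Arf1 carrying a threonine-31-to-asparagine substitution and a C-terminal HA epitope tag. The annotated full sequence is about 6 kb. In bacteria it replicates from a high-copy ColE1/pUC-type origin and is selected with ampicillin through the β-lactamase gene. An f1 origin is also present, which allows single-stranded DNA production. For mammalian cells, an SV40 early promoter drives the neomycin phosphotransferase gene, followed by an SV40 polyadenylation signal, so stable transfectants can be selected with G418.

The Arf1 coding sequence sits downstream of the human cytomegalovirus immediate-early enhancer and promoter and upstream of the bovine growth hormone polyadenylation signal, giving strong constitutive expression after transfection. T7 and SP6 promoters flank the insert, as is standard in pcDNA3, and can serve for in vitro transcription or as sequencing primer sites. The automated annotation matched the insert to bovine ARF1, consistent with a highly conserved protein, whereas the catalogue lists the species as mouse. The HA tag is not annotated as a separate feature but is recorded as a C-terminal fusion supplied by the backbone. The short hits labelled as HIV-1 LTR, ble, lacI and bom fragments are small partial matches and are unlikely to be functional elements.

Arf1 is a small GTPase that regulates vesicle budding and coat protein recruitment at the Golgi. T31N is generally used as a GDP-locked, dominant-negative form. The associated publication concerns the roles of ARF1 and ARF3 in recycling endosome integrity and the recycling pathway, so the construct fits studies of membrane trafficking in which the HA tag allows the mutant protein to be detected.
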