Addgene plasmid #79411: pcDNA3/mArf1(T31N)-HA
Purpose: Expresses C-terminally HA-tagged Arf1(T31N) in mammalian cells
Depositing lab: Kazuhisa Nakayama. Depositing organization: Kyoto University, Graduate School of Pharmaceutical Sciences. Publication: ARF1 and ARF3 are required for the integrity of recycling endosomes and the recycling pathway. Kondo Y, Hanai A, Nakai W, Katoh Y, Nakayama K, Shin HW. Cell Struct Funct. 2012;37(2):141-54. Epub 2012 Sep 5. DN/JST.JSTAGE/csf/12015 PubMed 22971977.
Backbone
  Vector backbone: pcDNA3
  Backbone manufacturer: Invitrogen
  Vector type: Mammalian Expression
  Selectable markers: Neomycin (select with G418)
Growth in bacteria
  Bacterial resistance: Ampicillin, 100 μg/mL
  Growth temperature: 37°C
  Growth strain: DH5alpha
  Copy number: Unknown
Gene/Insert
  Gene/Insert name: Arf1
  Species: M. musculus (mouse)
  Mutation: changed Threonine 31 to Asparagine
  GenBank ID: NP_001649.1
  Entrez Gene: Arf1
  Tag / fusion protein: HA (C terminal on backbone)
Terms and licenses: Academic/Nonprofit Terms; Industry Terms: Not Available to Industry
How to cite: pcDNA3/mArf1(T31N)-HA was a gift from Kazuhisa Nakayama (Addgene plasmid # 79411 ; http://n2t.net/addgene:79411 ; RRID:Addgene_79411)
